>Addgene plasmid #17230 | pQE9-His-p97deltaD2(K251A) | addgene partial sequence | sequence record 22895 | 17230 with pQE-promoter
TTAACCTATAAAAATAGGCGTATCACGAGGCCCTTTCGTCTTCACCTCGAGAAATCATAAAAAATTTATT
TGCTTTGTGAGCGGATAACAATTATAATAGATTCAATTGTGAGCGGATAACAATTTCACACAGAATTCAT
TAAAGAGGAGAAATTAACTATGAGAGGATCGCATCACCATCACCATCACGGATCCGCCTCTGGAGCCGAT
TCAAAAGGTGATGATTTATCAACAGCCATTCTCAAACAGAAGAACCGACCCAATCGGTTAATTGTTGATG
AAGCCATCAATGAAGATAACAGCGTGGTGTCCTTGTCCCAGCCCAAGATGGATGAACTGCAGTTGTTCCG
AGGTGACACGGTGTTGCTAAAAGGAAAGAAAAGACGGGAAGCTGTATGCATTGTTCTTTCTGATGACACG
TGTTCTGATGAGAAGATTCGAATGAATAGAGTTGTTCGGAATAACCTCCGAGTTCGCCTAGGAGATGTCA
TCAGCATCCAGCCATGCCCTGATGTAAAGTATGGCAAACGTATCCACGTTCTACCCATCGATGACACAGT
GGAAGGCATCACTGGCAATCTCTTTGAGGTATACCTTAAGCCGTACTTCCTGGAAGCTTATCGGCCCATC
CGTAAAGGAGATATTTTTCTTGTCCGGGGTGGGATGCGTGCTGTGGAGTTCAAAGTTGTAGAGACAGATC
CCAGCCCTTACTGTATTGTTGCTCCAGACACAGTGATCCACTGTGAGGGGGAGCCAATCAAACGAG
