[The description below was written by a language model from this plasmid's Addgene catalogue record.]
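Description:
pQE9-His-p97deltaD2(K251A) is a bacterial expression plasmid built on the Qiagen pQE9 backbone (about 3.3 kb without insert) for producing a mutant, truncated form of mouse p97 (also called VCP, valosin-containing protein, the homologue of Cdc48) in E. coli. It is selected with ampicillin and is listed as low copy. The record notes that the host must supply lacIq, as XL1 Blue does. This is consistent with the pQE series' general design, in which expression is controlled by lac operator elements and must be repressed by abundant Lac repressor until induction. The promoter and origin of replication are not stated in the record, and no feature table is provided.

The insert is the roughly 2.4 kb mouse Vcp coding sequence, cloned between BamHI and HindIII sites that both remain intact, in frame with an N-terminal His tag supplied by the backbone for metal-affinity purification. Two changes define the construct. Codon 457 is converted to a stop codon, so although the full-length sequence appears to be retained in the insert, translation ends early and yields a protein lacking the second ATPase domain (the "deltaD2" of the name). In addition, lysine 251 is replaced by alanine. K251 lies in the D1 ATPase domain, and from general knowledge of p97 it is the Walker A lysine, whose substitution impairs nucleotide binding.

The plasmid is therefore suited to making recombinant His-tagged N-D1 fragment with a defective D1 domain for biochemical studies. The associated publication concerns the role of Cdc48/p97 in extracting Aurora B kinase from chromatin during nuclear reformation.
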