Addgene plasmid #17230: pQE9-His-p97deltaD2(K251A)
Depositing lab: Hemmo Meyer. Depositing organization: ETH Zurich (Swiss Federal Institute of Technology). Publication: Cdc48/p97 promotes reformation of the nucleus by extracting the kinase Aurora B from chromatin. Ramadan K, Bruderer R, Spiga FM, Popp O, Baur T, Gotta M, Meyer HH. Nature. 2007 Dec 20. 450(7173):1258-62. 10.1038/nature06388 PubMed 18097415.
Backbone
  Vector backbone: pQE9
  Backbone manufacturer: Qiagen
  Backbone size w/o insert (bp): 3300
  Vector type: Bacterial Expression
Growth in bacteria
  Bacterial resistance: Ampicillin, 100 μg/mL
  Growth temperature: 37°C
  Growth strain: XL1 Blue
  Growth instructions: needs lacIq, e.g. XL1 Blue
  Copy number: Low Copy
Gene/Insert
  Gene/Insert name: p97 (alt name: VCP, valosin-containing protein)
  Species: M. musculus (mouse)
  Insert size (bp): 2415
  Mutation: change codon 457 to stop codon, change lysine 251 to alanine
  Entrez Gene: Vcp (a.k.a. 3110001E05, CDC48, p97, p97/VCP)
  Tag / fusion protein: His (N terminal on backbone)
  Cloning method: Restriction Enzyme; 5′ cloning site BamHI (not destroyed); 3′ cloning site HindIII (not destroyed)
  Sequencing primers: 5′ n/a; 3′ n/a
Terms and licenses: Academic/Nonprofit Terms; Industry Terms: Not Available to Industry
How to cite: pQE9-His-p97deltaD2(K251A) was a gift from Hemmo Meyer (Addgene plasmid # 17230 ; http://n2t.net/addgene:17230 ; RRID:Addgene_17230)
